Addgene plasmid #139353: pRC/CMV-TYK2(delta)TK-VSV
Purpose: Expression of TYK2 protein missing the tyrosine kinase (TK) domain (aa 1-895)
Depositing lab: Sandra Pellegrini. Depositing organization: Institut Pasteur. Publication: Distinct domains of the protein tyrosine kinase tyk2 required for binding of interferon-alpha/beta and for signal transduction. Velazquez L, Mogensen KE, Barbieri G, Fellous M, Uze G, Pellegrini S. J Biol Chem. 1995 Feb 17;270(7):3327-34. doi: 10.1074/jbc.270.7.3327. PubMed 7531704.
Backbone
  Vector backbone: pRC/CMV
  Vector type: Mammalian Expression
  Selectable markers: Neomycin (select with G418)
Growth in bacteria
  Bacterial resistance: Ampicillin, 100 μg/mL
  Growth temperature: 37°C
  Growth strain: DH5alpha
  Copy number: High Copy
Gene/Insert
  Gene/Insert name: TYK2 cDNA expressing aa 1-895
  Species: H. sapiens (human)
  Mutation: V362F-deletion of aa 896-1187
  Entrez Gene: TYK2 (a.k.a. IMD35, JTK1)
  Promoter: CMV
  Tag / fusion protein: VSV (C terminal on insert)
  Cloning method: Restriction Enzyme; 5′ cloning site Unknown (unknown if destroyed)
  Sequencing primers: 5′ T7; 3′ Sp6
Terms and licenses: Academic/Nonprofit Terms; Industry Terms: Not Available to Industry
How to cite: pRC/CMV-TYK2(delta)TK-VSV was a gift from Sandra Pellegrini (Addgene plasmid # 139353 ; http://n2t.net/addgene:139353 ; RRID:Addgene_139353)
