[The description below was written by a language model from this plasmid's Addgene catalogue record and pLannotate feature annotations shown in this document.]
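Description:
pRC/CMV-TYK2(delta)TK-VSV is a mammalian expression plasmid built on the pRC/CMV backbone that produces a truncated form of human TYK2, the JAK-family tyrosine kinase involved in initiating type I interferon signalling. The cDNA insert encodes amino acids 1-895, so residues 896-1187, which make up the C-terminal tyrosine kinase (TK) domain, are deleted. The record also lists a V362F substitution. A VSV epitope tag is fused to the C terminus for immunodetection, although the feature table does not annotate the tag separately. Transcription is driven by the human cytomegalovirus immediate-early enhancer and promoter and terminated by the bovine growth hormone polyadenylation signal. T7 and SP6 promoters flank the insert and serve as sequencing primer sites. The restriction sites used for cloning are not recorded.

In E. coli the 8.5 kb plasmid replicates at high copy from a ColE1/pUC-type origin and is selected with ampicillin through the β-lactamase gene. An f1 origin is also present, which would permit single-stranded DNA production. For mammalian cells, a separate cassette places the neomycin phosphotransferase gene under the SV40 enhancer/early promoter with an SV40 poly(A) signal, allowing G418 selection of stable transfectants. Several short annotated fragments (HIV-1 LTR, SV40 intron, ble, lacI, bom) are probably backbone remnants or partial sequence matches rather than functional elements. According to the stated purpose and the associated publication title, the construct serves as a deletion mutant for mapping which TYK2 domains are needed for interferon-alpha/beta binding and for signal transduction.
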