Features (pLannotate 1.2.2; 23 found; start..end, strand, type, name):
      1..204     +  promoter       CMV promoter: human cytomegalovirus (CMV) immediate early promoter
    200..233     +  LTR            5' LTR (truncated) (fragment): truncated 5' long terminal repeat (LTR) from HIV-1
    249..267     +  promoter       T7 promoter: promoter for bacteriophage T7 RNA polymerase
    313..354     +  intron         SV40 intron (fragment): modified SV40 intron with splice donor and acceptor sites
    637..3321    +  CDS            TYK2 (fragment): TYK2_HUMAN - Experimental evidence at protein level: Swiss-Prot protein existence level 1. Probably involved in intracellular signal transduction by being involved in the initiation of type I IFN signaling. Phosphorylates the interferon-alpha/beta receptor alpha chain. From Homo sapiens (Human).
   3407..3425    -  promoter       SP6 promoter: promoter for bacteriophage SP6 RNA polymerase
   3451..3675    +  polyA_signal   bGH poly(A) signal: bovine growth hormone polyadenylation signal
   3679..3700    +  promoter       SV40 promoter (fragment): SV40 enhancer and early promoter
   3721..4149    +  rep_origin     f1 ori (sequence partly withheld): f1 bacteriophage origin of replication; arrow indicates direction of (+) strand synthesis
   4235..4253    -  misc_feature   MCS (fragment): pUC18/19 multiple cloning site
   4262..4591    +  promoter       SV40 promoter: SV40 enhancer and early promoter
   4658..5449    +  CDS            neo: KKA2_KLEPN - Also known as kan, nptII. Experimental evidence at protein level: Swiss-Prot protein existence level 1. Resistance to kanamycin, neomycin, paromomycin, ribostamycin, butirosin and gentamicin B. From Klebsiella pneumoniae.
   5473..5631    +  CDS            ble (fragment): BLE_KLEPN - Experimental evidence at protein level: Swiss-Prot protein existence level 1. Binding protein with a strong affinity to the bleomycin family of antibiotics. Binds to CL990; an antimitotic-antibiotic compound. From Klebsiella pneumoniae.
   5626..5760    +  polyA_signal   SV40 poly(A) signal: SV40 polyadenylation signal
   5815..5831    -  protein_bind   lac operator: The lac repressor binds to the lac operator to inhibit transcription in E. coli. This inhibition can be relieved by adding lactose or isopropyl-β-D-thiogalactopyranoside (IPTG). lac repressor encoded by lacI
   5839..5869    -  promoter       lac promoter: promoter for the E. coli lac operon
   5884..5905    -  protein_bind   CAP binding site: CAP binding activates transcription in the presence of cAMP. E. coli catabolite activator protein
   5918..6010    -  CDS            lacI (fragment): lac repressor; lacI; The lac repressor binds to the lac operator to inhibit transcription in E. coli. This inhibition can be relieved by adding lactose or isopropyl-β-D-thiogalactopyranoside (IPTG).
   6193..6781    -  rep_origin     ori: high-copy-number ColE1/pMB1/pBR322/pUC origin of replication
   6952..7812    -  CDS            AmpR: β-lactamase; bla; confers resistance to ampicillin, carbenicillin, and related antibiotics
   7813..7917    -  promoter       AmpR promoter: bla
   7976..8028    -  misc_feature   bom (fragment): basis of mobility region from pBR322
   8183..8562    +  enhancer       CMV enhancer: human cytomegalovirus immediate early enhancer
>Addgene plasmid #139353 | pRC/CMV-TYK2(delta)TK-VSV | addgene full sequence | sequence record 275736 | Addgene NGS Result
GTGATGCGGTTTTGGCAGTACATCAATGGGCGTGGATAGCGGTTTGACTCACGGGGATTTCCAAGTCTCC
ACCCCATTGACGTCAATGGGAGTTTGTTTTGGCACCAAAATCAACGGGACTTTCCAAAATGTCGTAACAA
CTCCGCCCCATTGACGCAAATGGGCGGTAGGCGTGTACGGTGGGAGGTCTATATAAGCAGAGCTCTCTGG
CTAACTAGAGAACCCACTGCTTACTGGCTTATCGAAATTAATACGACTCACTATAGGGAGACCCAAGCTT
GTCGAGGAACTGAAAAACCAGAAAGTTAACTGGTAAGTTTAGTCTTTTTGTCTTTTATTTCAGGTCCCGG
ATCCCCCCCCCCCCCCCCCAAGAAGCCGCGGGGACTGGCTGCGCTTGACAGGCTGCACTTGGATGGGAGC
ACCTGGTGCCTCGGGACTGCTCCGATGCCCGGGTCTGTGCTGAATGTGTAATATGCGGAACTATATTGAA
ACATTACAACCATCTTTTGATGGCAACACCCTGAGGACCTCCCTTTTCCAGATGGGGAAACTGAGGCCCA
GAATTGCTAAGTGGCTTGCTTGAGTTGACACAGGGAGCTCCAGGACTCACCCTCAGCTGAGCCACCTGCC
GGGAGCATGCCTCTGCGCCACTGGGGGATGGCCAGGGGCAGTAAGCCCGTTGGGGATGGAGCCCAGCCCA
TGGCTGCCATGGGAGGCCTGAAGGTGCTTCTGCACTGGGCTGGTCCAGGCGGCGGGGAGCCCTGGGTCAC
TTTCAGTGAGTCATCGCTGACAGCTGAGGAAGTCTGCATCCACATTGCACATAAAGTTGGTATCACTCCT
CCTTGCTTCAATCTCTTTGCCCTCTTCGATGCTCAGGCCCAAGTCTGGTTGCCCCCAAACCACATCCTAG
AGATCCCCAGAGATGCAAGCCTGATGCTATATTTCCGCATAAGGTTTTATTTCCGGAACTGGCATGGCAT
GAATCCTCGGGAACCGGCTGTGTACCGTTGTGGGCCCCCAGGAACCGAGGCATCCTCAGATCAGACAGCA
CAGGGGATGCAACTCCTGGACCCAGCCTCATTTGAGTACCTCTTTGAGCAGGGCAAGCATGAGTTTGTGA
ATGACGTGGCATCACTGTGGGAGCTGTCGACCGAGGAGGAGATCCACCACTTTAAGAATGAGAGCCTGGG
CATGGCCTTTCTGCACCTCTGTCACCTCGCTCTCCGCCATGGCATCCCCCTGGAGGAGGTGGCCAAGAAG
ACCAGCTTCAAGGACTGCATCCCGCGCTCCTTCCGCCGGCATATCCGGCAGCACAGCGCCCTGACCCGGC
TGCGCCTTCGGAACGTCTTCCGCAGGTTCCTGCGGGACTTCCAGCCGGGCCGACTCTCCCAGCAGATGGT
CATGGTCAAATACCTAGCCACACTCGAGCGGCTGGCACCCCGCTTCGGCACAGAGCGTGTGCCCGTGTGC
CACCTGAGGCTGCTGGCCCAGGCCGAGGGGGAGCCCTGCTACATCCGGGACAGTGGGGTGGCCCCTACAG
ACCCTGGCCCTGAGTCTGCTGCTGGGCCCCCAACCCACGAGGTGCTGGTGACAGGCACTGGTGGCATCCA
GTGGTGGCCAGTAGAGGAGGAGGTGAACAAGGAGGAGGGTTCTAGTGGCAGCAGTGGCAGGAACCCCCAA
GCCAGCCTGTTTGGGAAGAAGGCCAAGGCTCACAAGGCATTCGGCCAGCCGGCAGACAGGCCGCGGGAGC
CACTGTGGGCCTACTTCTGTGACTTCCGGGACATCACCCACGTGGTGCTGAAAGAGCACTGTGTCAGCAT
CCACCGGCAGGACAACAAGTGCCTGGAGCTGAGCTTGCCTTCCCGGGCTGCGGCGCTGTCCTTCGTGTCG
CTGGTGGACGGCTATTTCCGCCTGACGGCCGACTCCAGCCACTACCTGTGCCACGAGGTGGCTCCCCCAC
GGCTGGTGATGAGCATCCGGGATGGGATCCACGGACCCCTGCTGGAGCCATTTGTGCAGGCCAAGCTGCG
GCCCGAGGACGGCCTGTACCTCATTCACTGGAGCACCAGCCACCCCTACCGCCTGATCCTCACAGTGGCC
CAGCGTAGCCAGGCACCAGACGGCATGCAGAGCTTGCGGCTCCGAAAGTTCCCCATTGAGCAGCAGGACG
GGGCCTTCGTGCTGGAGGGCTGGGGCCGGTCCTTCCCCAGCGTTCGGGAACTTGGGGCTGCCTTGCAGGG
CTGCTTGCTGAGGGCCGGGGATGACTGCTTCTCTCTGCGTCGCTGTTGCCTGCCCCAACCAGGAGAAACC
TCCAATCTCATCATCATGCGGGGGGCTCGGGCCAGCCCCAGGACACTCAACCTCAGCCAGCTCAGCTTCC
ACCGGGTTGACCAGAAGGAGATCACCCAGCTGTCCCACTTGGGCCAGGGCACAAGGACCAACGTGTATGA
GGGCCGCCTGCGAGTGGAGGGCAGCGGGGACCCTGAGGAGGGCAAGATGGATGACGAGGACCCCCTCGTG
CCTGGCAGGGACCGTGGGCAGGAGCTACGAGTGGTGCTCAAAGTGCTGGACCCTAGTCACCATGACATCG
CCCTGGCCTTCTACGAGACAGCCAGCCTCATGAGCCAGGTCTCCCACACGCACCTGGCCTTCGTGCATGG
CGTCTGTGTGCGCGGCCCTGAAAATATCATGGTGACAGAGTACGTGGAGCACGGACCCCTGGATGTGTGG
CTGCGGAGGGAGCGGGGCCATGTGCCCATGGCTTGGAAGATGGTGGTGGCCCAGCAGCTGGCCAGCGCCC
TCAGCTACCTGGAGAACAAGAACCTGGTTCATGGTAATGTGTGTGGCCGGAACATCCTGCTGGCCCGGCT
GGGGTTGGCAGAGGGCACCAGCCCCTTCATCAAGCTGAGTGATCCTGGCGTGGGCCTGGGCGCCCTCTCC
AGGGAGGAGCGGGTGGAGAGGATCCCCTGGCTGGCCCCCGAATGCCTACCAGGTGGGGCCAACAGCCTAA
GCACCGCCATGGACAAGTGGGGGTTTGGCGCCACCCTCCTGGAGATCTGCTTTGACGGAGAGGCCCCTCT
GCAGAGCCGCAGTCCCTCCGAGAAGGAGCATTTCTACCAGAGGCAGCACCGGCTGCCCGAGCCCTCCTGC
CCACAGCTGGCCACACTCACCAGCCAGTGTCTGACCTATGAGCCAACCCAGAGGCCATCATTCCGCACCA
TCCTGCGTGACCTCACCCGGCTGCAGCCCCACAATCTTGCTGACGTCTTGACTGTGAACCCGGACTCACC
GGCGTCGGACCCTACGGTTTTCCACAAGCGGGAGGGCCCACCAGGCCCATACACCGACATCGAGATGAAC
CGGCTGGGCAAGTAAAGATCTAAGGTACCAATCTAGAGGGCCCTATTCTATAGTGTCACCTAAATGCTAG
AGCTCGCTGATCAGCCTCGACTGTGCCTTCTAGTTGCCAGCCATCTGTTGTTTGCCCCTCCCCCGTGCCT
TCCTTGACCCTGGAAGGTGCCACTCCCACTGTCCTTTCCTAATAAAATGAGGAAATTGCATCGCATTGTC
TGAGTAGGTGTCATTCTATTCTGGGGGGTGGGGTGGGGCAGGACAGCAAGGGGGAGGATTGGGAAGACAA
TAGCAGGCATGCTGGGGATGCGGTGGGCTCTATGGCTTCTGAGGCGGAAAGAACCAGCTGGGGCTCGAGG
GGGGATCCCC
[124 nt withheld, positions 3721-3844]
C
[91 nt withheld, positions 3846-3936]
A
[49 nt withheld, positions 3938-3986]
CCTTTGACGTTGGAGTCCACGTTCTTT
[37 nt withheld, positions 4014-4050]
ACCCTATCTCGGTCTATTCTTTTGATTTATAAGGGATTTTGCCGATTTCGGCCTATTGGTTAAAAAATGA
GCTGATTTAACAAAAATTTAACGCGAATTTTAACAAAATATTAACGCTTACAATTTAAATATTTGCTTAT
ACAATCT
[37 nt withheld, positions 4198-4234]
GGGTACCGAGCTCGAATTCTGTGGAATGTGTGTCAGTTAGGGTGTGGAAAGTCCCCAGGCTCCCCAGCAG
GCAGAAGTATGCAAAGCATGCATCTCAATTAGTCAGCAACCAGGTGTGGAAAGTCCCCAGGCTCCCCAGC
AGGCAGAAGTATGCAAAGCATGCATCTCAATTAGTCAGCAACCATAGTCCCGCCCCTAACTCCGCCCATC
CCGCCCCTAACTCCGCCCAGTTCCGCCCATTCTCCGCCCCATGGCTGACTAATTTTTTTTATTTATGCAG
AGGCCGAGGCCGCCTCGGCCTCTGAGCTATTCCAGAAGTAGTGAGGAGGCTTTTTTGGAGGCCTAGGCTT
TTGCAAAAAGCTCCCGGGAGCTTGGATATCCATTTTCGGATCTGATCAAGAGACAGGATGAGGATCGTTT
CGCATGATTGAACAAGATGGATTGCACGCAGGTTCTCCGGCCGCTTGGGTGGAGAGGCTATTCGGCTATG
ACTGGGCACAACAGACAATCGGCTGCTCTGATGCCGCCGTGTTCCGGCTGTCAGCGCAGGGGCGCCCGGT
TCTTTTTGTCAAGACCGACCTGTCCGGTGCCCTGAATGAACTGCAGGACGAGGCAGCGCGGCTATCGTGG
CTGGCCACGACGGGCGTTCCTTGCGCAGCTGTGCTCGACGTTGTCACTGAAGCGGGAAGGGACTGGCTGC
TATTGGGCGAAGTGCCGGGGCAGGATCTCCTGTCATCTCACCTTGCTCCTGCCGAGAAAGTATCCATCAT
GGCTGATGCAATGCGGCGGCTGCATACGCTTGATCCGGCTACCTGCCCATTCGACCACCAAGCGAAACAT
CGCATCGAGCGAGCACGTACTCGGATGGAAGCCGGTCTTGTCGATCAGGATGATCTGGACGAAGAGCATC
AGGGGCTCGCGCCAGCCGAACTGTTCGCCAGGCTCAAGGCGCGCATGCCCGACGGCGAGGATCTCGTCGT
GACCCATGGCGATGCCTGCTTGCCGAATATCATGGTGGAAAATGGCCGCTTTTCTGGATTCATCGACTGT
GGCCGGCTGGGTGTGGCGGACCGCTATCAGGACATAGCGTTGGCTACCCGTGATATTGCTGAAGAGCTTG
GCGGCGAATGGGCTGACCGCTTCCTCGTGCTTTACGGTATCGCCGCTCCCGATTCGCAGCGCATCGCCTT
CTATCGCCTTCTTGACGAGTTCTTCTGAGCGGGACTCTGGGGTTCGAAATGACCGACCAAGCGACGCCCA
ACCTGCCATCACGAGATTTCGATTCCACCGCCGCCTTCTATGAAAGGTTGGGCTTCGGAATCGTTTTCCG
GGACGCCGGCTGGATGATCCTCCAGCGCGGGGATCTCATGCTGGAGTTCTTCGCCCACCCCAACTTGTTT
ATTGCAGCTTATAATGGTTACAAATAAAGCAATAGCATCACAAATTTCACAAATAAAGCATTTTTTTCAC
TGCATTCTAGTTGTGGTTTGTCCAAACTCATCAATGTATCTTATCATGTCTGGATCCGTCGACCTCGAGA
GCTTGGCGTAATCATGGTCATAGCTGTTTCCTGTGTGAAATTGTTATCCGCTCACAATTCCACACAACAT
ACGAGCCGGAAGCATAAAGTGTAAAGCCTGGGGTGCCTAATGAGTGAGCTAACTCACATTAATTGCGTTG
CGCTCACTGCCCGCTTTCCAGTCGGGAAACCTGTCGTGCCAGCTGCATTAATGAATCGGCCAACGCGCGG
GGAGAGGCGGTTTGCGTATTGGGCGCTCTTCCGCTTCCTCGCTCACTGACTCGCTGCGCTCGGTCGTTCG
GCTGCGGCGAGCGGTATCAGCTCACTCAAAGGCGGTAATACGGTTATCCACAGAATCAGGGGATAACGCA
GGAAAGAACATGTGAGCAAAAGGCCAGCAAAAGGCCAGGAACCGTAAAAAGGCCGCGTTGCTGGCGTTTT
TCCATAGGCTCCGCCCCCCTGACGAGCATCACAAAAATCGACGCTCAAGTCAGAGGTGGCGAAACCCGAC
AGGACTATAAAGATACCAGGCGTTTCCCCCTGGAAGCTCCCTCGTGCGCTCTCCTGTTCCGACCCTGCCG
CTTACCGGATACCTGTCCGCCTTTCTCCCTTCGGGAAGCGTGGCGCTTTCTCATAGCTCACGCTGTAGGT
ATCTCAGTTCGGTGTAGGTCGTTCGCTCCAAGCTGGGCTGTGTGCACGAACCCCCCGTTCAGCCCGACCG
CTGCGCCTTATCCGGTAACTATCGTCTTGAGTCCAACCCGGTAAGACACGACTTATCGCCACTGGCAGCA
GCCACTGGTAACAGGATTAGCAGAGCGAGGTATGTAGGCGGTGCTACAGAGTTCTTGAAGTGGTGGCCTA
ACTACGGCTACACTAGAAGAACAGTATTTGGTATCTGCGCTCTGCTGAAGCCAGTTACCTTCGGAAAAAG
AGTTGGTAGCTCTTGATCCGGCAAACAAACCACCGCTGGTAGCGGTGGTTTTTTTGTTTGCAAGCAGCAG
ATTACGCGCAGAAAAAAAGGATCTCAAGAAGATCCTTTGATCTTTTCTACGGGGTCTGACGCTCAGTGGA
ACGAAAACTCACGTTAAGGGATTTTGGTCATGAGATTATCAAAAAGGATCTTCACCTAGATCCTTTTAAA
TTAAAAATGAAGTTTTAAATCAATCTAAAGTATATATGAGTAAACTTGGTCTGACAGTTACCAATGCTTA
ATCAGTGAGGCACCTATCTCAGCGATCTGTCTATTTCGTTCATCCATAGTTGCCTGACTCCCCGTCGTGT
AGATAACTACGATACGGGAGGGCTTACCATCTGGCCCCAGTGCTGCAATGATACCGCGAGACCCACGCTC
ACCGGCTCCAGATTTATCAGCAATAAACCAGCCAGCCGGAAGGGCCGAGCGCAGAAGTGGTCCTGCAACT
TTATCCGCCTCCATCCAGTCTATTAATTGTTGCCGGGAAGCTAGAGTAAGTAGTTCGCCAGTTAATAGTT
TGCGCAACGTTGTTGCCATTGCTACAGGCATCGTGGTGTCACGCTCGTCGTTTGGTATGGCTTCATTCAG
CTCCGGTTCCCAACGATCAAGGCGAGTTACATGATCCCCCATGTTGTGCAAAAAAGCGGTTAGCTCCTTC
GGTCCTCCGATCGTTGTCAGAAGTAAGTTGGCCGCAGTGTTATCACTCATGGTTATGGCAGCACTGCATA
ATTCTCTTACTGTCATGCCATCCGTAAGATGCTTTTCTGTGACTGGTGAGTACTCAACCAAGTCATTCTG
AGAATAGTGTATGCGGCGACCGAGTTGCTCTTGCCCGGCGTCAATACGGGATAATACCGCGCCACATAGC
AGAACTTTAAAAGTGCTCATCATTGGAAAACGTTCTTCGGGGCGAAAACTCTCAAGGATCTTACCGCTGT
TGAGATCCAGTTCGATGTAACCCACTCGTGCACCCAACTGATCTTCAGCATCTTTTACTTTCACCAGCGT
TTCTGGGTGAGCAAAAACAGGAAGGCAAAATGCCGCAAAAAAGGGAATAAGGGCGACACGGAAATGTTGA
ATACTCATACTCTTCCTTTTTCAATATTATTGAAGCATTTATCAGGGTTATTGTCTCATGAGCGGATACA
TATTTGAATGTATTTAGAAAAATAAACAAATAGGGGTTCCGCGCACATTTCCCCGAAAAGTGCCACCTGA
CGTCGACGGATCGGGAGATCTCCCGATCCCCTATGGTGCACTCTCAGTACAATCTGCTCTGATGCCGCAT
AGTTAAGCCAGTATCTGCTCCCTGCTTGTGTGTTGGAGGTCGCTGAGTAGTGCGCGAGCAAAATTTAAGC
TACAACAAGGCAAGGCTTGACCGACAATTGCATGAAGAATCTGCTTAGGGTTAGGCGTTTTGCGCTGCTT
CGCGATGTACGGGCCAGATATACGCGTTGACATTGATTATTGACTAGTTATTAATAGTAATCAATTACGG
GGTCATTAGTTCATAGCCCATATATGGAGTTCCGCGTTACATAACTTACGGTAAATGGCCCGCCTGGCTG
ACCGCCCAACGACCCCCGCCCATTGACGTCAATAATGACGTATGTTCCCATAGTAACGCCAATAGGGACT
TTCCATTGACGTCAATGGGTGGAGTATTTACGGTAAACTGCCCACTTGGCAGTACATCAAGTGTATCATA
TGCCAAGTACGCCCCCTATTGACGTCAATGACGGTAAATGGCCCGCCTGGCATTATGCCCAGTACATGAC
CTTATGGGACTTTCCTACTTGGCAGTACATCTACGTATTAGTCATCGCTATTACCATG
